>Addgene plasmid #141499 | TFORF0054 | depositor full sequence | sequence record 276633 | Full Sequence
TTAATGTAGTCTTATGCAATACTCTTGTAGTCTTGCAACATGGTAACGATGAGTTAGCAACATGCCTTAC
AAGGAGAGAAAAAGCACCGTGCATGCCGATTGGTGGAAGTAAGGTGGTACGATCGTGCCTTATTAGGAAG
GCAACAGACGGGTCTGACATGGATTGGACGAACCACTGAATTGCCGCATTGCAGAGATATTGTATTTAAG
TGCCTAGCTCGATACATAAACGGGTCTCTCTGGTTAGACCAGATCTGAGCCTGGGAGCTCTCTGGCTAAC
TAGGGAACCCACTGCTTAAGCCTCAATAAAGCTTGCCTTGAGTGCTTCAAGTAGTGTGTGCCCGTCTGTT
GTGTGACTCTGGTAACTAGAGATCCCTCAGACCCTTTTAGTCAGTGTGGAAAATCTCTAGCAGTGGCGCC
CGAACAGGGACTTGAAAGCGAAAGGGAAACCAGAGGAGCTCTCTCGACGCAGGACTCGGCTTGCTGAAGC
GCGCACGGCAAGAGGCGAGGGGCGGCGACTGGTGAGTACGCCAAAAATTTTGACTAGCGGAGGCTAGAAG
GAGAGAGATGGGTGCGAGAGCGTCAGTATTAAGCGGGGGAGAATTAGATCGCGATGGGAAAAAATTCGGT
TAAGGCCAGGGGGAAAGAAAAAATATAAATTAAAACATATAGTATGGGCAAGCAGGGAGCTAGAACGATT
CGCAGTTAATCCTGGCCTGTTAGAAACATCAGAAGGCTGTAGACAAATACTGGGACAGCTACAACCATCC
CTTCAGACAGGATCAGAAGAACTTAGATCATTATATAATACAGTAGCAACCCTCTATTGTGTGCATCAAA
GGATAGAGATAAAAGACACCAAGGAAGCTTTAGACAAGATAGAGGAAGAGCAAAACAAAAGTAAGACCAC
CGCACAGCAAGCGGCCGCTGATCTTCAGACCTGGAGGAGGAGATATGAGGGACAATTGGAGAAGTGAATT
ATATAAATATAAAGTAGTAAAAATTGAACCATTAGGAGTAGCACCCACCAAGGCAAAGAGAAGAGTGGTG
CAGAGAGAAAAAAGAGCAGTGGGAATAGGAGCTTTGTTCCTTGGGTTCTTGGGAGCAGCAGGAAGCACTA
TGGGCGCAGCGTCAATGACGCTGACGGTACAGGCCAGACAATTATTGTCTGGTATAGTGCAGCAGCAGAA
CAATTTGCTGAGGGCTATTGAGGCGCAACAGCATCTGTTGCAACTCACAGTCTGGGGCATCAAGCAGCTC
CAGGCAAGAATCCTGGCTGTGGAAAGATACCTAAAGGATCAACAGCTCCTGGGGATTTGGGGTTGCTCTG
GAAAACTCATTTGCACCACTGCTGTGCCTTGGAATGCTAGTTGGAGTAATAAATCTCTGGAACAGATTTG
GAATCACACGACCTGGATGGAGTGGGACAGAGAAATTAACAATTACACAAGCTTAATACACTCCTTAATT
GAAGAATCGCAAAACCAGCAAGAAAAGAATGAACAAGAATTATTGGAATTAGATAAATGGGCAAGTTTGT
GGAATTGGTTTAACATAACAAATTGGCTGTGGTATATAAAATTATTCATAATGATAGTAGGAGGCTTGGT
AGGTTTAAGAATAGTTTTTGCTGTACTTTCTATAGTGAATAGAGTTAGGCAGGGATATTCACCATTATCG
TTTCAGACCCACCTCCCAACCCCGAGGGGACCCATGCATTGCATCTCAATTAGTCAGCAACCAGGTGTGG
AAAGTCCCCAGGCTCCCCAGCAGGCAGAAGTATGCAAAGCATGCGTCTCAATTAGTCAGCAACCATAGTC
CCGCCCCTAACTCCGCCCATCCCGCCCCTAACTCCGCCCAGTTCCGCCCATTCTCCGCCCCATGGCTGAC
TAATTTTTTTTATTTATGCAGAGGCCGAGGCCGCCTCGGCCTCTGAGCTATTCCAGAAGTAGTGAGGAGG
CTTTTTTGGAGGCCTAGGCTTTTGCAAAAAGCTTTCTAGAGGTACCACCGGAGCTTACCATGACCGAGTA
CAAGCCCACGGTGCGCCTCGCCACCCGCGACGACGTCCCCAGGGCCGTACGCACCCTCGCCGCCGCGTTC
GCCGACTACCCCGCCACGCGCCACACCGTCGATCCGGACCGCCACATCGAGCGGGTCACCGAGCTGCAAG
AACTCTTCCTCACGCGCGTCGGGCTCGACATCGGCAAGGTGTGGGTCGCGGACGACGGCGCCGCCGTGGC
GGTCTGGACCACGCCGGAGAGCGTCGAAGCGGGGGCGGTGTTCGCCGAGATCGGCCCGCGCATGGCCGAG
TTGAGCGGTTCCCGGCTGGCCGCGCAGCAACAGATGGAAGGCCTCCTGGCGCCGCACCGGCCCAAGGAGC
CCGCGTGGTTCCTGGCCACCGTCGGCGTCTCGCCCGACCACCAGGGCAAGGGTCTGGGCAGCGCCGTCGT
GCTCCCCGGAGTGGAGGCGGCCGAGCGCGCCGGGGTGCCCGCCTTCCTGGAGACCTCCGCGCCCCGCAAC
CTCCCCTTCTACGAGCGGCTCGGCTTCACCGTCACCGCCGACGTCGAGGTGCCCGAAGGACCGCGCACCT
GGTGCATGACCCGCAAGCCCGGTGCCAGTTAACGAATTCTAGATCTTGAGACAAATGGCAGTATTCATCC
ACAATTTTAAAAGAAAAGGGGGGATTGGGGGGTACAGTGCAGGGGAAAGAATAGTAGACATAATAGCAAC
AGACATACAAACTAAAGAATTACAAAAACAAATTACAAAAATTCAAAATTTTCGGGTTTATTACAGGGAC
AGCAGAGATCCACTTTGGCGCCGGCTCGAGGCCTGCAGGTGCAAAGATGGATAAAGTTTTAAACAGAGAG
GAATCTTTGCAGCTAATGGACCTTCTAGGTCTTGAAAGGAGTGGGAATTGGCTCCGGTGCCCGTCAGTGG
GCAGAGCGCACATCGCCCACAGTCCCCGAGAAGTTGGGGGGAGGGGTCGGCAATTGAACCGGTGCCTAGA
GAAGGTGGCGCGGGGTAAACTGGGAAAGTGATGTCGTGTACTGGCTCCGCCTTTTTCCCGAGGGTGGGGG
AGAACCGTATATAAGTGCAGTAGTCGCCGTGAACGTTCTTTTTCGCAACGGGTTTGCCGCCAGAACACAG
GTAAGTGCCGTGTGTGGTTCCCGCGGGCCTGGCCTCTTTACGGGTTATGGCCCTTGCGTGCCTTGAATTA
CTTCCACCTGGCTGCAGTACGTGATTCTTGATCCCGAGCTTCGGGTTGGAAGTGGGTGGGAGAGTTCGAG
GCCTTGCGCTTAAGGAGCCCCTTCGCCTCGTGCTTGAGTTGAGGCCTGGCCTGGGCGCTGGGGCCGCCGC
GTGCGAATCTGGTGGCACCTTCGCGCCTGTCTCGCTGCTTTCGATAAGTCTCTAGCCATTTAAAATTTTT
GATGACCTGCTGCGACGCTTTTTTTCTGGCAAGATAGTCTTGTAAATGCGGGCCAAGATCTGCACACTGG
TATTTCGGTTTTTGGGGCCGCGGGCGGCGACGGGGCCCGTGCGTCCCAGCGCACATGTTCGGCGAGGCGG
GGCCTGCGAGCGCGGCCACCGAGAATCGGACGGGGGTAGTCTCAAGCTGGCCGGCCTGCTCTGGTGCCTG
GCCTCGCGCCGCCGTGTATCGCCCCGCCCTGGGCGGCAAGGCTGGCCCGGTCGGCACCAGTTGCGTGAGC
GGAAAGATGGCCGCTTCCCGGCCCTGCTGCAGGGAGCTCAAAATGGAGGACGCGGCGCTCGGGAGAGCGG
GCGGGTGAGTCACCCACACAAAGGAAAAGGGCCTTTCCGTCCTCAGCCGTCGCTTCATGTGACTCCACGG
AGTACCGGGCGCCGTCCAGGCACCTCGATTAGTTCTCGAGCTTTTGGAGTACGTCGTCTTTAGGTTGGGG
GGAGGGGTTTTATGCGATGGAGTTTCCCCACACTGAGTGGGTGGAGACTGAAGTTAGGCCAGCTTGGCAC
TTGATGTAATTCTCCTTGGAATTTGCCCTTTTTGAGTTTGGATCTTGGTTCATTCTCAAGCCTCAGACAG
TGGTTCAAAGTTTTTTTCTTCCATTTCAGGTGTCGTGAGGCTAGCACCGCCACCATGGCTAAAAGACCGG
GATCCCCTGGAAGCCGAGAAATGGGACTGTTGACATTCAGAGATGTAGTCATAGAATTCTCTCTGGAGGA
GTGGCAATGCCTGGATCACGCTCAGCAGAATTTATATAGAGATGTGATGTTAGAGAACTACAGAAACCTG
GTCTCCCTGGGTATTGCTGTCTCTAAGCCAGACTTGATCACCTGTCTGGAGCAAAATAAAGAGCCTTGGA
ATATAAAGAGAAATGAGATGGTAACCAAACACCCAGTTATGTGTTCTCATTTCACCCAAGACCTTCCGCC
AGAGCTAGGCATAAAAGATTCACTCCAAAAAGTAATACCAAGAAGATATGGAAAAAGTGGACATGACAAT
TTACAAGTAAAAACATGTAAAAGCATGGGTGAGTGTGAGGTGCAAAAAGGAGGTTGTAATGAAGTTAACC
AATGTTTGTCAACTACCCAAAACAAAATATTTCAGACTCATAAATGTGTCAAAGTCTTCGGCAAATTTTC
AAATTCCAATAGACATAAGACAAGACATACTGGAAAGAAACATTTCAAATGTAAAAAATATGGCAAATCA
TTTTGCATGGTTTCACAACTACATCAACATCAGATAATTCATACTAGGGAGAATTCCTACCAATGTGAAG
AATGCGGCAAACCCTTCAACTGCTCTTCAACCCTTTCTAAACATAAAAGAATTCATACTGGAGAGAAACC
CTACAGATGTGAGGAATGTGGCAAAGCTTTTACCTGGTCCTCAACCCTTACTAAACATAGGAGAATTCAT
ACTGGAGAAAAACCCTACACATGTGAAGAATGTGGCCAAGCCTTTAGCCGCTCCTCAACACTTGCTAACC
ACAAGAGAATTCATACTGGAGAGAAACCATACACATGTGAAGAATGTGGCAAAGCCTTTAGCTTATCCTC
ATCCCTCACTTACCACAAGAGAATTCATACTGGAGAGAAACCCTACACATGTGAAGAATGTGGCAAAGCC
TTTAACTGCTCCTCAACCCTTAAGAAACATAAGATAATTCATACTGGAGAGAAACCCTACAAATGTAAAG
AATGTGGGAAAGCCTTTGCCTTCTCCTCAACTCTTAATACTCATAAGAGGATTCATACTGGAGAGGAACC
CTACAAATGTGAAGAATGTGACAAAGCTTTTAAGTGGTCCTCAAGTCTTGCTAATCATAAGAGTATGCAT
ACTGGAGAGAAACCCTACAAATGTGAATAGTAATGAACTAGTCCGTAACTTGAAAGTATTTCGATTTCTT
GGCTTTATATATCTTGTGGAAAGGACGAGTAGGTCTATCAACGCTCCTATAGACGCGTTAAGTCGACAAT
CAACCTCTGGATTACAAAATTTGTGAAAGATTGACTGGTATTCTTAACTATGTTGCTCCTTTTACGCTAT
GTGGATACGCTGCTTTAATGCCTTTGTATCATGCTATTGCTTCCCGTATGGCTTTCATTTTCTCCTCCTT
GTATAAATCCTGGTTGCTGTCTCTTTATGAGGAGTTGTGGCCCGTTGTCAGGCAACGTGGCGTGGTGTGC
ACTGTGTTTGCTGACGCAACCCCCACTGGTTGGGGCATTGCCACCACCTGTCAGCTCCTTTCCGGGACTT
TCGCTTTCCCCCTCCCTATTGCCACGGCGGAACTCATCGCCGCCTGCCTTGCCCGCTGCTGGACAGGGGC
TCGGCTGTTGGGCACTGACAATTCCGTGGTGTTGTCGGGGAAATCATCGTCCTTTCCTTGGCTGCTCGCC
TGTGTTGCCACCTGGATTCTGCGCGGGACGTCCTTCTGCTACGTCCCTTCGGCCCTCAATCCAGCGGACC
TTCCTTCCCGCGGCCTGCTGCCGGCTCTGCGGCCTCTTCCGCGTCTTCGCCTTCGCCCTCAGACGAGTCG
GATCTCCCTTTGGGCCGCCTCCCCGCGTCGACTTTAAGACCAATGACTTACAAGGCAGCTGTAGATCTTA
GCCACTTTTTAAAAGAAAAGGGGGGACTGGAAGGGCTAATTCACTCCCAACGAAGACAAGATCTGCTTTT
TGCTTGTACTGGGTCTCTCTGGTTAGACCAGATCTGAGCCTGGGAGCTCTCTGGCTAACTAGGGAACCCA
CTGCTTAAGCCTCAATAAAGCTTGCCTTGAGTGCTTCAAGTAGTGTGTGCCCGTCTGTTGTGTGACTCTG
GTAACTAGAGATCCCTCAGACCCTTTTAGTCAGTGTGGAAAATCTCTAGCAGTACGTATAGTAGTTCATG
TCATCTTATTATTCAGTATTTATAACTTGCAAAGAAATGAATATCAGAGAGTGAGAGGAACTTGTTTATT
GCAGCTTATAATGGTTACAAATAAAGCAATAGCATCACAAATTTCACAAATAAAGCATTTTTTTCACTGC
ATTCTAGTTGTGGTTTGTCCAAACTCATCAATGTATCTTATCATGTCTGGCTCTAGCTATCCCGCCCCTA
ACTCCGCCCATCCCGCCCCTAACTCCGCCCAGTTCCGCCCATTCTCCGCCCCATGGCTGACTAATTTTTT
TTATTTATGCAGAGGCCGAGGCCGCCTCGGCCTCTGAGCTATTCCAGAAGTAGTGAGGAGGCTTTTTTGG
AGGCCTAGGGACGTACCCAATTCGCCCTATAGTGAGTCGTATTACGCGCGCTCACTGGCCGTCGTTTTAC
AACGTCGTGACTGGGAAAACCCTGGCGTTACCCAACTTAATCGCCTTGCAGCACATCCCCCTTTCGCCAG
CTGGCGTAATAGCGAAGAGGCCCGCACCGATCGCCCTTCCCAACAGTTGCGCAGCCTGAATGGCGAATGG
G
[124 nt withheld, positions 6932-7055]
C
[91 nt withheld, positions 7057-7147]
A
[49 nt withheld, positions 7149-7197]
CCTTTGACGTTGGAGTCCACGTTCTTT
[37 nt withheld, positions 7225-7261]
ACCCTATCTCGGTCTATTCTTTTGATTTATAAGGGATTTTGCCGATTTCGGCCTATTGGTTAAAAAATGA
GCTGATTTAACAAAAATTTAACGCGAATTTTAACAAAATATTAACGCTTACAATTTAGGTGGCACTTTTC
GGGGAAATGTGCGCGGAACCCCTATTTGTTTATTTTTCTAAATACATTCAAATATGTATCCGCTCATGAG
ACAATAACCCTGATAAATGCTTCAATAATATTGAAAAAGGAAGAGTATGAGTATTCAACATTTCCGTGTC
GCCCTTATTCCCTTTTTTGCGGCATTTTGCCTTCCTGTTTTTGCTCACCCAGAAACGCTGGTGAAAGTAA
AAGATGCTGAAGATCAGTTGGGTGCACGAGTGGGTTACATCGAACTGGATCTCAACAGCGGTAAGATCCT
TGAGAGTTTTCGCCCCGAAGAACGTTTTCCAATGATGAGCACTTTTAAAGTTCTGCTATGTGGCGCGGTA
TTATCCCGTATTGACGCCGGGCAAGAGCAACTCGGTCGCCGCATACACTATTCTCAGAATGACTTGGTTG
AGTACTCACCAGTCACAGAAAAGCATCTTACGGATGGCATGACAGTAAGAGAATTATGCAGTGCTGCCAT
AACCATGAGTGATAACACTGCGGCCAACTTACTTCTGACAACGATCGGAGGACCGAAGGAGCTAACCGCT
TTTTTGCACAACATGGGGGATCATGTAACTCGCCTTGATCGTTGGGAACCGGAGCTGAATGAAGCCATAC
CAAACGACGAGCGTGACACCACGATGCCTGTAGCAATGGCAACAACGTTGCGCAAACTATTAACTGGCGA
ACTACTTACTCTAGCTTCCCGGCAACAATTAATAGACTGGATGGAGGCGGATAAAGTTGCAGGACCACTT
CTGCGCTCGGCCCTTCCGGCTGGCTGGTTTATTGCTGATAAATCTGGAGCCGGTGAGCGTGGGTCTCGCG
GTATCATTGCAGCACTGGGGCCAGATGGTAAGCCCTCCCGTATCGTAGTTATCTACACGACGGGGAGTCA
GGCAACTATGGATGAACGAAATAGACAGATCGCTGAGATAGGTGCCTCACTGATTAAGCATTGGTAACTG
TCAGACCAAGTTTACTCATATATACTTTAGATTGATTTAAAACTTCATTTTTAATTTAAAAGGATCTAGG
TGAAGATCCTTTTTGATAATCTCATGACCAAAATCCCTTAACGTGAGTTTTCGTTCCACTGAGCGTCAGA
CCCCGTAGAAAAGATCAAAGGATCTTCTTGAGATCCTTTTTTTCTGCGCGTAATCTGCTGCTTGCAAACA
AAAAAACCACCGCTACCAGCGGTGGTTTGTTTGCCGGATCAAGAGCTACCAACTCTTTTTCCGAAGGTAA
CTGGCTTCAGCAGAGCGCAGATACCAAATACTGTTCTTCTAGTGTAGCCGTAGTTAGGCCACCACTTCAA
GAACTCTGTAGCACCGCCTACATACCTCGCTCTGCTAATCCTGTTACCAGTGGCTGCTGCCAGTGGCGAT
AAGTCGTGTCTTACCGGGTTGGACTCAAGACGATAGTTACCGGATAAGGCGCAGCGGTCGGGCTGAACGG
GGGGTTCGTGCACACAGCCCAGCTTGGAGCGAACGACCTACACCGAACTGAGATACCTACAGCGTGAGCT
ATGAGAAAGCGCCACGCTTCCCGAAGGGAGAAAGGCGGACAGGTATCCGGTAAGCGGCAGGGTCGGAACA
GGAGAGCGCACGAGGGAGCTTCCAGGGGGAAACGCCTGGTATCTTTATAGTCCTGTCGGGTTTCGCCACC
TCTGACTTGAGCGTCGATTTTTGTGATGCTCGTCAGGGGGGCGGAGCCTATGGAAAAACGCCAGCAACGC
GGCCTTTTTACGGTTCCTGGCCTTTTGCTGGCCTTTTGCTCACATGTTCTTTCCTGCGTTATCCCCTGAT
TCTGTGGATAACCGTATTACCGCCTTTGAGTGAGCTGATACCGCTCGCCGCAGCCGAACGACCGAGCGCA
GCGAGTCAGTGAGCGAGGAAGCGGAAGAGCGCCCAATACGCAAACCGCCTCTCCCCGCGCGTTGGCCGAT
TCATTAATGCAGCTGGCACGACAGGTTTCCCGACTGGAAAGCGGGCAGTGAGCGCAACGCAATTAATGTG
AGTTAGCTCACTCATTAGGCACCCCAGGCTTTACACTTTATGCTTCCGGCTCGTATGTTGTGTGGAATTG
TGAGCGGATAACAATTTCACACAGGAAACAGCTATGACCATGATTACGCCAAGCGCGCAATTAACCCTCA
CTAAAGGGAACAAAAGCTGGAGCTGCAAGC
Features (pLannotate 1.2.2; 31 found; start..end, strand, type, name):
      5..231     +  promoter       RSV promoter: Rous sarcoma virus enhancer/promoter
    232..412     +  LTR            5' LTR (truncated): truncated 5' long terminal repeat (LTR) from HIV-1
    459..584     +  misc_feature   HIV-1 Ψ: packaging signal of human immunodeficiency virus type 1
    568..931     +  CDS            HIV-1 gag (fragment): gag protein from human immunodeficiency virus 1; gag
   1077..1310    +  misc_feature   RRE: The Rev response element (RRE) of HIV-1 allows for Rev-dependent mRNA export from the nucleus to the cytoplasm.
   1687..1713    +  CDS            Rev (fragment): human immunodeficiency virus 1 (HIV-1) Rev protein; rev; enhances nuclear export of unspliced and incompletely spliced viral mRNAs
   1720..1743    +  promoter       SV40 promoter (fragment): SV40 early promoter
   1744..1815    +  promoter       SV40 promoter (fragment): SV40 enhancer and early promoter
   1839..1974    +  rep_origin     SV40 ori: SV40 origin of replication
   2020..2616    +  CDS            PuroR (fragment): puromycin N-acetyltransferase; pac from Streptomyces; confers resistance to puromycin
   2665..2782    +  misc_feature   cPPT/CTS: central polypurine tract and central termination sequence of HIV-1
   2847..2913    +  CDS            small t antigen (fragment): SV40 (simian virus 40) small t antigen
   2920..4098    +  promoter       EF-1α promoter: strong constitutive promoter for human elongation factor EF-1α
   4115..4684    +  CDS            ZNF679 (fragment): ZN679_HUMAN - Experimental evidence at protein level: Swiss-Prot protein existence level 1. May be involved in transcriptional regulation. From Homo sapiens (Human).
   5363..5416    +  promoter       U6 promoter (fragment): RNA polymerase III promoter for human U6 snRNA
   5458..6046    +  misc_feature   WPRE: woodchuck hepatitis virus posttranscriptional regulatory element
   6097..6116    +  misc_feature   cPPT/CTS (fragment): central polypurine tract and central termination sequence of HIV-1
   6118..6351    +  LTR            3' LTR (ΔU3): self-inactivating 3' long terminal repeat (LTR) from HIV-1
   6429..6550    +  polyA_signal   SV40 poly(A) signal: SV40 polyadenylation signal
   6590..6725    +  rep_origin     SV40 ori: SV40 origin of replication
   6746..6764    -  promoter       T7 promoter: promoter for bacteriophage T7 RNA polymerase
   6772..6927    +  CDS            lacZα (fragment): LacZα fragment of β-galactosidase; lacZ fragment
   6932..7360    +  rep_origin     f1 ori (sequence partly withheld): f1 bacteriophage origin of replication; arrow indicates direction of (+) strand synthesis
   7413..7517    +  promoter       AmpR promoter: bla
   7518..8378    +  CDS            AmpR: β-lactamase; bla; confers resistance to ampicillin, carbenicillin, and related antibiotics
   8549..9137    +  rep_origin     ori: high-copy-number ColE1/pMB1/pBR322/pUC origin of replication
   9320..9412    +  CDS            lacI (fragment): lac repressor; lacI; The lac repressor binds to the lac operator to inhibit transcription in E. coli. This inhibition can be relieved by adding lactose or isopropyl-β-D-thiogalactopyranoside (IPTG).
   9425..9446    +  protein_bind   CAP binding site: CAP binding activates transcription in the presence of cAMP. E. coli catabolite activator protein
   9461..9491    +  promoter       lac promoter: promoter for the E. coli lac operon
   9499..9515    +  protein_bind   lac operator: The lac repressor binds to the lac operator to inhibit transcription in E. coli. This inhibition can be relieved by adding lactose or isopropyl-β-D-thiogalactopyranoside (IPTG). lac repressor encoded by lacI
   9560..9578    +  promoter       T3 promoter: promoter for bacteriophage T3 RNA polymerase
