[The description below was written by a language model from this plasmid's Addgene catalogue record and pLannotate feature annotations shown in this document.]
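Description:
TFORF0054 is a third-generation-style, self-inactivating lentiviral expression plasmid built on the pLX_TRC317 backbone and designed to overexpress the human zinc-finger transcription factor ZNF679 in mammalian cells. In bacteria it is maintained as a high-copy plasmid through a ColE1/pUC-type origin with ampicillin selection (AmpR under its own bla promoter). An f1 origin and remnants of a lacZα/lac promoter cloning region flanked by T7 and T3 promoters are also present. The depositor notes that the plasmid can recombine, which is common for LTR-containing vectors.

The viral genome is transcribed from an RSV promoter fused to a truncated HIV-1 5' LTR. It carries the Ψ packaging signal with a gag fragment, the RRE for Rev-dependent nuclear export, a cPPT/CTS, a WPRE to enhance transcript stability and expression, and a ΔU3 3' LTR that inactivates LTR promoter activity after integration, followed by an SV40 poly(A) signal. Inside this unit, an SV40 early promoter/origin drives the puromycin N-acetyltransferase gene for selecting transduced cells, and a separate EF-1α promoter drives the ZNF679 ORF. The automated annotation marks only part of the roughly 1.3 kb insert as ZNF679. It does not annotate the unique 24-bp barcode described in the catalogue entry, whose position is therefore not stated. A short U6 promoter fragment lies between the ORF and the WPRE.

The construct belongs to a barcoded transcription factor ORF collection. The barcode identifies which factor a given cell received in pooled overexpression screens, such as those examining directed differentiation.
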