Addgene plasmid #141499: TFORF0054
Purpose: Lentiviral vector for overexpressing the ZNF679 transcription factor ORF with a unique 24-bp barcode. Barcodes facilitate identification of transcription factors in pooled screens.
Depositing lab: Feng Zhang. Depositing organization: Broad Institute. Publication: A transcription factor atlas of directed differentiation. Joung J, Ma S, Tay T, Geiger-Schuller KR, Kirchgatterer PC, Verdine VK, Guo B, Arias-Garcia MA, Allen WE, Singh A, Kuksenko O, Abudayyeh OO, Gootenberg JS, Fu Z, Macrae RK, Buenrostro JD, Regev A, Zhang F. Cell. 2023 Jan 5;186(1):209-229.e26. doi: 10.1016/j.cell.2022.11.026. PubMed 36608654.
Backbone
  Vector backbone: pLX_TRC317
  Backbone manufacturer: Broad Institute Genetic Perturbation Platform
  Backbone size w/o insert (bp): 8264
  Vector type: Mammalian Expression, Lentiviral
  Selectable markers: Puromycin
Growth in bacteria
  Bacterial resistance: Ampicillin, 100 μg/mL
  Growth temperature: 37°C
  Growth strain: NEB Stable
  Copy number: High Copy
Gene/Insert
  Gene/Insert name: ZNF679
  Species: H. sapiens (human)
  Insert size (bp): 1337
  Entrez Gene: ZNF679 (a.k.a. MGC42415)
  Promoter: EF1a
  Cloning method: Unknown
  Sequencing primers: 5′ GGGTGGAGACTGAAGTTAGGCCAG; 3′ CACATAGCGTAAAAGGAGCAACATAG
Terms and licenses: Academic/Nonprofit Terms; Industry Terms: Not Available to Industry
Depositor comments: NM_153363,XM_017011797,ENST00000421025,ENST00000255746 . The transcription factor ORF portion of this plasmid was synthesized by Genewiz. Please test multiple small colonies in case of plasmid recombination. To make this collection available in a timely manner, a portion of this collection was not fully sequenced by Addgene. If an Addgene verified full plasmid sequence is not available, please contact us prior to placing an order to request the full sequence.
How to cite: TFORF0054 was a gift from Feng Zhang (Addgene plasmid # 141499 ; http://n2t.net/addgene:141499 ; RRID:Addgene_141499)
