>Addgene plasmid #141499 | TFORF0054 | depositor partial sequence | sequence record 276634 | Insert
ACCGCCACCATGGCTAAAAGACCGGGATCCCCTGGAAGCCGAGAAATGGGACTGTTGACATTCAGAGATG
TAGTCATAGAATTCTCTCTGGAGGAGTGGCAATGCCTGGATCACGCTCAGCAGAATTTATATAGAGATGT
GATGTTAGAGAACTACAGAAACCTGGTCTCCCTGGGTATTGCTGTCTCTAAGCCAGACTTGATCACCTGT
CTGGAGCAAAATAAAGAGCCTTGGAATATAAAGAGAAATGAGATGGTAACCAAACACCCAGTTATGTGTT
CTCATTTCACCCAAGACCTTCCGCCAGAGCTAGGCATAAAAGATTCACTCCAAAAAGTAATACCAAGAAG
ATATGGAAAAAGTGGACATGACAATTTACAAGTAAAAACATGTAAAAGCATGGGTGAGTGTGAGGTGCAA
AAAGGAGGTTGTAATGAAGTTAACCAATGTTTGTCAACTACCCAAAACAAAATATTTCAGACTCATAAAT
GTGTCAAAGTCTTCGGCAAATTTTCAAATTCCAATAGACATAAGACAAGACATACTGGAAAGAAACATTT
CAAATGTAAAAAATATGGCAAATCATTTTGCATGGTTTCACAACTACATCAACATCAGATAATTCATACT
AGGGAGAATTCCTACCAATGTGAAGAATGCGGCAAACCCTTCAACTGCTCTTCAACCCTTTCTAAACATA
AAAGAATTCATACTGGAGAGAAACCCTACAGATGTGAGGAATGTGGCAAAGCTTTTACCTGGTCCTCAAC
CCTTACTAAACATAGGAGAATTCATACTGGAGAAAAACCCTACACATGTGAAGAATGTGGCCAAGCCTTT
AGCCGCTCCTCAACACTTGCTAACCACAAGAGAATTCATACTGGAGAGAAACCATACACATGTGAAGAAT
GTGGCAAAGCCTTTAGCTTATCCTCATCCCTCACTTACCACAAGAGAATTCATACTGGAGAGAAACCCTA
CACATGTGAAGAATGTGGCAAAGCCTTTAACTGCTCCTCAACCCTTAAGAAACATAAGATAATTCATACT
GGAGAGAAACCCTACAAATGTAAAGAATGTGGGAAAGCCTTTGCCTTCTCCTCAACTCTTAATACTCATA
AGAGGATTCATACTGGAGAGGAACCCTACAAATGTGAAGAATGTGACAAAGCTTTTAAGTGGTCCTCAAG
TCTTGCTAATCATAAGAGTATGCATACTGGAGAGAAACCCTACAAATGTGAATAGTAATGAACTAGTCCG
TAACTTGAAAGTATTTCGATTTCTTGGCTTTATATATCTTGTGGAAAGGACGAGTAGGTCTATCAACGCT
CCTATAG
