>Addgene plasmid #141499 | TFORF0054 | depositor partial sequence | sequence record 276635 | Barcode
GTAGGTCTATCAACGCTCCTATAG
