>Addgene plasmid #141499 | TFORF0054 | addgene partial sequence | sequence record 319945 | WPRE-R 5'-CATAGCGTAAAAGGAGCAACA-3'
ATTTTGTAATCCAGAGGTTGATTGTCGACTTAACGCGTCTATAGGAGCGTTGATAGACCTACTCGTCCTT
TCCACAAGATATATAAAGCCAAGAAATCGAAATACTTTCAAGTTACGGACTAGTTCATTACTATTCACAT
TTGTAGGGTTTCTCTCCAGTATGCATACTCTTATGATTAGCAAGACTTGAGGACCACTTAAAAGCTTTGT
CACATTCTTCACATTTGTAGGGTTCCTCTCCAGTATGAATCCTCTTATGAGTATTAAGAGTTGAGGAGAA
GGCAAAGGCTTTCCCACATTCTTTACATTTGTAGGGTTTCTCTCCAGTATGAATTATCTTATGTTTCTTA
AGGGTTGAGGAGCAGTTAAAGGCTTTGCCACATTCTTCACATGTGTAGGGTTTCTCTCCAGTATGAATTC
TCTTGTGGTAAGTGAGGGATGAGGATAAGCTAAAGGCTTTGCCACATTCTTCACATGTGTATGGTTTCTC
TCCAGTATGAATTCTCTTGTGGTTAGCAAGTGTTGAGGAGCGGCTAAAGGCTTGGCCACATTCTTCACAT
GTGTAGGGTTTTTCTCCAGTATGAATTCTCCTATGTTTAGTAAGGGTTGAGGACCAGGTAAAAGC
